Addgene plasmid #228511: pZB641_pT7_Lysin-KU1
Purpose: T7 RNAP inducible Lysin KU1 Expression
Depositing lab: Timothy Whitehead. Depositing organization: University of Colorado, Boulder. Publication: Engineered Stop and Go T7 RNA Polymerases. Baumer ZT, Newton MS, Lofstrand L, Carpio Paucar GN, Farny NG, Whitehead TA. ACS Synth Biol. 2024 Dec 20;13(12):4165-4174. doi: 10.1021/acssynbio.4c00627. Epub 2024 Nov 28. PubMed 39610115.
Backbone
  Vector backbone: pH3U3-Zif268
  Backbone manufacturer: Scot Wolfe, Addgene plasmid #12610
  Vector type: Synthetic Biology
Growth in bacteria
  Bacterial resistance: Kanamycin, 50 μg/mL
  Growth temperature: 37°C
  Growth strain: DH5alpha
  Copy number: Low Copy
Gene/Insert
  Gene/Insert name: Lysin KU1
  Species: Synthetic
  Promoter: T7
  Cloning method: Gene Synthesis
  Sequencing primers: 5′ Unknown
Terms and licenses: Academic/Nonprofit Terms; Industry Terms: Not Available to Industry
Depositor comments: Please visit https://doi.org/10.1101/2024.08.07.607023 for bioRxiv preprint.
How to cite: pZB641_pT7_Lysin-KU1 was a gift from Timothy Whitehead (Addgene plasmid # 228511 ; http://n2t.net/addgene:228511 ; RRID:Addgene_228511)
