[The description below was written by a language model from this plasmid's Addgene catalogue record and pLannotate feature annotations shown in this document.]
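Description:
pZB641_pT7_Lysin-KU1 is a small (about 4.1 kb) low-copy bacterial plasmid for synthetic biology work, built on the pH3U3-Zif268 backbone and designed to place a phage-type lysis protein under the control of T7 RNA polymerase. It replicates in E. coli through the pSC101 origin together with its cognate Rep101 (RepA) initiator protein, which accounts for the low copy number recorded. Selection is by kanamycin, conferred by the neo/nptII aminoglycoside phosphotransferase gene, which is followed by a lambda t0 terminator. A short remnant of the Tn5 transposase lies next to it, and partial AmpR promoter and f1 origin sequences are also annotated; these are fragments and probably non-functional leftovers of earlier cloning.

The payload is a synthetic gene called Lysin KU1, a short open reading frame of roughly 190 bp. The annotation software matches it to the lysis protein of Enterobacteria phage JP34, a small single-gene lysis protein thought to create adhesion sites between the inner and outer membranes and trigger host murein hydrolases, leading to cell lysis. The gene sits downstream of a T7 promoter and is insulated by rrnB T1 and T2 terminators upstream and another rrnB T1 terminator downstream, which should limit read-through from neighbouring units. This matters for a toxic product on a plasmid that must be stably maintained. Because the T7 promoter is recognised only by T7 RNA polymerase, lysis should depend on active polymerase being supplied in the host. The plasmid therefore serves as a lethal, growth-based readout of T7 RNA polymerase activity, consistent with its stated purpose and its association with work on engineered switchable T7 RNA polymerases. No tags or reporters are recorded.
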