Features (pLannotate 1.2.2; 12 found; start..end, strand, type, name):
    578..672     -  terminator     lambda t0 terminator: transcription terminator from phage lambda
    706..1497    -  CDS            neo: KKA2_KLEPN - Also known as kan, nptII. Experimental evidence at protein level: Swiss-Prot protein existence level 1. Resistance to kanamycin, neomycin, paromomycin, ribostamycin, butirosin and gentamicin B. From Klebsiella pneumoniae.
   1529..1633    -  CDS            tnpA (fragment): TN5P_ECOLX - Also known as tnp. Experimental evidence at protein level: Swiss-Prot protein existence level 1. Mediates transposition of transposon Tn5 by a 'cut and paste' mechanism. First, the monomeric transposase binds the 19 bp inverted DNA repeats flanking the transposon. Then, dimerization of the DNA- bound transposase creates a synaptic DNA complex. After nicking of the first DNA strand, excision of the transposon proceeds through a series of intermediates. The transposase then mediates the insertion of the transposon at a new site by strand transfer. The activity of the wild- type tran
   1652..1738    +  terminator     rrnB T1 terminator: Escherichia coli rrnB; transcription terminator T1 from the E. coli rrnB gene
   1830..1857    +  terminator     rrnB T2 terminator: transcription terminator T2 from the E. coli rrnB gene
   1876..1920    +  promoter       AmpR promoter (fragment): bla
   1996..2014    +  promoter       T7 promoter: promoter for bacteriophage T7 RNA polymerase
   2067..2258    +  CDS            LYS_BPJP3: Protein inferred from homology: Swiss-Prot protein existence level 3. Induces the formation of specific membrane adhesion sites between the inner and outer membranes, apparently leading to host cell lysis. Lysis may be performed via activation of host murein hydrolases. From Enterobacteria phage JP34 (Bacteriophage JP34).
   2290..2318    -  rep_origin     f1 ori (fragment): f1 bacteriophage origin of replication; arrow indicates direction of (+) strand synthesis
   2331..2417    +  terminator     rrnB T1 terminator: Escherichia coli rrnB; transcription terminator T1 from the E. coli rrnB gene
   2955..3905    -  CDS            Rep101: RepA protein needed for replication with the pSC101 origin; rep101
   3953..86      -  rep_origin     pSC101 ori (across the origin): low-copy replication origin that requires the Rep101 protein
>Addgene plasmid #228511 | pZB641_pT7_Lysin-KU1 | addgene full sequence | sequence record 452445 | Addgene NGS Result
GTTTATATTCAAGTGGTTATAATTTATAGAATAAAGAAAGAATAAAAAAAGATAAAAAGAATAGATCCCA
GCCCTGTGTATAACTCACTACTTTAGTCAGTTCCGCAGTATTACAAAAGGATGTCGCAAACGCTGTTTGC
TCCTCTACAAAACAGACCTTAAAACCCTAAAGGCTTAAGTAGCACCCTCGCAAGCTCGGGCAAATCGCTG
AATATTCCTTTTGTCTCCGACCATCAGGCACCTGAGTCGCTGTCTTTTTCGTGACATTCAGTTCGCTGCG
CTCACGGCTCTGGCAGTGAATGGGGGTAAATGGCACTACAGGCGCCTTTTATGGATTCATGCAAGGAAAC
TACCCATAATACAAGAAAAGCCCGTCACGGGCTTCTCAGGGCGTTTTATGGCGGGTCTGCTATGTGGTGC
TATCTGACTTTTTGCTGTTCAGCAGTTCCTGCCCTCTGATTTTCCAGTCTGACCACTTCGGATTATCCCG
TGACAGGTCATTCAGACTGGCTAATGCACCCAGTAAGGCAGCGGTATCATCAACAGGCTTACCCGTCTTA
CTGTCCCTAGTGCTTGGATTCTCACCAATAAAAAACGCCCGGCGGCAACCGAGCGTTCTGAACAAATCCA
GATGGAGTTCTGAGGTCATTACTGGATCTATCAACAGGAGTCCAAGCGAGCTCTCGAACCCCAGAGTCCC
GCTCAGAAGAACTCGTCAAGAAGGCGATAGAAGGCGATGCGCTGCGAATCGGGAGCGGCGATACCGTAAA
GCACGAGGAAGCGGTCAGCCCATTCGCCGCCAAGCTCTTCAGCAATATCACGGGTAGCCAACGCTATGTC
CTGATAGCGGTCCGCCACACCCAGCCGGCCACAGTCGATGAATCCAGAAAAGCGGCCATTTTCCACCATG
ATATTCGGCAAGCAGGCATCGCCATGGGTCACGACGAGATCCTCGCCGTCGGGCATGCGCGCCTTGAGCC
TGGCGAACAGTTCGGCTGGCGCGAGCCCCTGATGCTCTTCGTCCAGATCATCCTGATCGACAAGACCGGC
TTCCATCCGAGTACGTGCTCGCTCGATGCGATGTTTCGCTTGGTGGTCGAATGGGCAGGTAGCCGGATCA
AGCGTATGCAGCCGCCGCATTGCATCAGCCATGATGGATACTTTCTCGGCAGGAGCAAGGTGAGATGACA
GGAGATCCTGCCCCGGCACTTCGCCCAATAGCAGCCAGTCCCTTCCCGCTTCAGTGACAACGTCGAGCAC
AGCTGCGCAAGGAACGCCCGTCGTGGCCAGCCACGATAGCCGCGCTGCCTCGTCCTGCAGTTCATTCAGG
GCACCGGACAGGTCGGTCTTGACAAAAAGAACCGGGCGCCCCTGCGCTGACAGCCGGAACACGGCGGCAT
CAGAGCAGCCGATTGTCTGTTGTGCCCAGTCATAGCCGAATAGCCTCTCCACCCAAGCGGCCGGAGAACC
TGCGTGCAATCCATCTTGTTCAATCATGCGAAACGATCCTCATCCTGTCTCTTGATCAGATCTTGATCCC
CTGCGCCATCAGATCCTTGGCGGCAAGAAAGCCATCCAGTTTACTTTGCAGGGCTTCCCAACCTTACCAG
AGGGCGCCCCAGCTGGCAATTCCGACGTCACCGGTAGGCATCAAATAAAACGAAAGGCTCAGTCGAAAGA
CTGGGCCTTTCGTTTTATCTGTTGTTTGTCGGTGAACGCTCTCCTGAGTAGGACAAATCCGCCGGGAGCG
GATTTGAACGTTGCGAAGCAACGGCCCGGAGGGTGGCGGGCAGGACGCCCGCCATAAACTGCCAGGCATC
AAATTAAGCAGAAGGCCATCCTGACGGATGGCCTTTTTGCGTTTCTACAAACTCTTTTGTTTATTTTTCT
AAATACATTCAAATATGTATCCGCTCATGACATTAACCTATAAAAATAGGCGTATCACGAGGCCCTTTCG
TCTTCAAACGCGTGTACACCCGGGCGGCCGCAAATTAATACGACTCACTATAGGGAGATCTCCATACCCG
TTTTTTTGGGCTAGCGAATTAAAGAGGAGAAAGGTCATGGGTCAGAAAGCATTTAAACATAAGGAAAACC
TATGTTCCGATTCACAGAGATCGAAAAGACTCTATGTATGGATCGCACTCGCGATTGTGCTGTCCGATTT
CACGTCTATCTTCAGTCATTGGATTTGGGGTCTTCTGATCCTCATTCTCCGGACTTTGATGGACTTGCCT
ACCTTCGTGATGAATGTTTAATAAGCTTGGCTGTTTTGGCGGATGAGAGCGCGCTTAATGCGCCGCTACA
GGGCGCGTCTCTAGAGGCATCAAATAAAACGAAAGGCTCAGTCGAAAGACTGGGCCTTTCGTTTTATCTG
TTGTTTGTCGGTGAACGCTCTCCTGAGTAGGACAAATCCGCCGCCCTAGACCTAGGGTACGGGTTTTGCT
GCCCGCAAACGGGCTGTTCTGGTGTTGCTAGTTTGTTATCAGAATCGCAGATCCGGCTTCAGCCGGTTTG
CCGGCTGAAAGCGCTATTTCTTCCAGAATTGCCATGATTTTTTCCCCACGGGAGGCGTCACTGGCTCCCG
TGTTGTCGGCAGCTTTGATTCGATAAGCAGCATCGCCTGTTTCAGGCTGTCTATGTGTGACTGTTGAGCT
GTAACAAGTTGTCTCAGGTGTTCAATTTCATGTTCTAGTTGCTTTGTTTTACTGGTTTCACCTGTTCTAT
TAGGTGTTACATGCTGTTCATCTGTTACATTGTCGATCTGTTCATGGTGAACAGCTTTGAATGCACCAAA
AACTCGTAAAAGCTCTGATGTATCTATCTTTTTTACACCGTTTTCATCTGTGCATATGGACAGTTTTCCC
TTTGATATGTAACGGTGAACAGTTGTTCTACTTTTGTTTGTTAGTCTTGATGCTTCACTGATAGATACAA
GAGCCATAAGAACCTCAGATCCTTCCGTATTTAGCCAGTATGTTCTCTAGTGTGGTTCGTTGTTTTTGCG
TGAGCCATGAGAACGAACCATTGAGATCATACTTACTTTGCATGTCACTCAAAAATTTTGCCTCAAAACT
GGTGAGCTGAATTTTTGCAGTTAAAGCATCGTGTAGTGTTTTTCTTAGTCCGTTATGTAGGTAGGAATCT
GATGTAATGGTTGTTGGTATTTTGTCACCATTCATTTTTATCTGGTTGTTCTCAAGTTCGGTTACGAGAT
CCATTTGTCTATCTAGTTCAACTTGGAAAATCAACGTATCAGTCGGGCGGCCTCGCTTATCAACCACCAA
TTTCATATTGCTGTAAGTGTTTAAATCTTTACTTATTGGTTTCAAAACCCATTGGTTAAGCCTTTTAAAC
TCATGGTAGTTATTTTCAAGCATTAACATGAACTTAAATTCATCAAGGCTAATCTCTATATTTGCCTTGT
GAGTTTTCTTTTGTGTTAGTTCTTTTAATAACCACTCATAAATCCTCATAGAGTATTTGTTTTCAAAAGA
CTTAACATGTTCCAGATTATATTTTATGAATTTTTTTAACTGGAAAAGATAAGGCAATATCTCTTCACTA
AAAACTAATTCTAATTTTTCGCTTGAGAACTTGGCATAGTTTGTCCACTGGAAAATCTCAAAGCCTTTAA
CCAAAGGATTCCTGATTTCCACAGTTCTCGTCATCAGCTCTCTGGTTGCTTTAGCTAATACACCATAAGC
ATTTTCCCTACTGATGTTCATCATCTGAGCGTATTGGTTATAAGTGAACGATACCGTCCGTTCTTTCCTT
GTAGGGTTTTCAATCGTGGGGTTGAGTAGTGCCACACAGCATAAAATTAGCTTGGTTTCATGCTCCGTTA
AGTCATAGCGACTAATCGCTAGTTCATTTGCTTTGAAAACAACTAATTCAGACATACATCTCAATTGGTC
TAGGTGATTTTAATCACTATACCAATTGAGATGGGCTAGTCAATGATAATTACTAGTCCTTTTCCTTTGA
GTTGTGGGTATCTGTAAATTCTGCTAGACCTTTGCTGGAAAACTTGTAAATTCTGCTAGACCCTCTGTAA
ATTCCGCTAGACCTTTGTGTGTTTTTTTT
